>Addgene plasmid #68564 | pMpGWB110 | depositor full sequence | sequence record 129015 | pMpGWB110 sequence 13009 bps
TTTCACGCCCTTTTAAATATCCGATTATTCTAATAAACGCTCTTTTCTCTTAGGTTTACCCGCCAATATA
TCCTGTCAAACACTGATAGTTTAAACTGAAGGCGGGAAACGACAATCTGATCCAAGCTCAAGCTGCTCTA
GCATTCGCCATTCAGGCTGCGCAACTGTTGGGAAGGGCGATCGGTGCGGGCCTCTTCGCTATTACGCCAG
CTGGCGAAAGGGGGATGTGCTGCAAGGCGATTAAGTTGGGTAACGCCAGGGTTTTCCCAGTCACGACGTT
GTAAAACGACGGCCAGTGCCAAGCTTGGCCCGGGCAAATGAGTCACACACATTGTTGAGAGACATATCAA
AATAACTCAATTGTAAGGTAAGTTGATAGATTTCCCAGTTAAATGCATTATTTTAACAATATTTGTATCT
CAAATTTTCAAAATCATATCAAATTTGCAGATCTTGATGATGATTCACAACTCTGTCTTCGATTTTTGAT
TGTTAACGGGTATCGATATTTGGGTAACTTAAAAAGAATTTGCTAAAGATCTTAAAAAACAGATTAAAAA
AACCTTTCAAAATAGCTAATCCTTTAAATCCGTTTCACAATATAATGCTCATTGATGATAATCGAAAAGA
TTCCATTTTAAAGTGCATATAAATTGCTTAATTATCTCTTTCTGTCTCGTAATATTTTGTTCTCTCCTAT
TGGATCGGACCCGCATCTTCTCGATCAGTTCACTATACTAATATTTGGTCAACTTCAAGAGAGATTAGAA
CTTCGTTCTCCAAAGTGTAAAGGCCGACAAGCAGAAAAGGAAACTTCAATCAGAAGCCTTCTAGGTTTTC
CCGCGTCCCAAAAAAGCGAAGGGAGGACGGGGAGGACGGTGAGGCCAGAAGAAGAAAGCAACAGTAAAAT
CTCATGTGATTGCGTGCATGTCATGGATCTATGGGATGCTAGTCCACCGTTTGGAAGTATGTGCAGAAGG
AGAAAGGCGCGGGAGGCCAAAAGCGACTTCGGCCACCTCTCTACTTTCTAGAAAGTTTGCTCGCAGCTTG
TAATAAGCGCGGAAAAGGTACTCGAAAAACCGGAGCAATCGGTGTGGTATCAGCAGTCGGGTTCGCTAAA
CCTACGTCTTCTTATTTTGGAATGTTAAATTGAAAGGGCGTGCCGGCCCTAAGCACGGACGATGTGACAG
ACGGAGGAGTGTGAGCAATTCGGATGACGATGCTGGCCGGCAGTCACGACAAAGAGTCCGAAGGGGCATG
GACAGGGCAATATATAAATGGAAAAGAGGCTTTGAATATTCCTAACCCTTCGTCGTCGGCCTCCCAACTT
GCCCTCGCATGCTGAATTGGCCGCCTATCTGCGAATGGCCGGCCGCCGACCCTAAGTCGCAATAACTTGA
ACGGAGCCGATGCAAAGTCCTTATCGAACGCTCGTTATTATAAACGGGGCAGACCTAGGTATTTAATTAT
ATCAAAACCCTCCGCAATTTCGCTAATCATTCCCTAATTTCTTCTACTTTGGCGTCTAGTGCTGTGGTCG
CGCTTGCTCTCAAAGCTCGCTGGGAGGCAGTGGAGCGTCTGGCTTAAAATCGATCGCCGCAACCCTAGAG
TTCCTTTCACTTCTTTCTCTCTTGCGTGGAGAGCATCGACATCGAAGAGCTGCATCTTGTCTTCTGGTAT
GCGCCTTGTGCCCTCGTCTCTGTACGTCGTTACGATTGCTCGATATTGTGATTGTCTAGACCTGAAACCC
GACTGGAGCTTTTACGTGGTGTCGATTGGGGCCTCGAGCGAGTGATTTTTTAGGTTCGTTTTAGCCAAGT
ACATCCCACTTTGGTCAGTCCTGTTATCTCGGTAAGGTGTTCAGTTCGGTCTCTGGTGCGGAGGTGCCTC
GTAAGTTTCCTGCATGATAGATTTGTCTATCCTTGACTTGAAGAGGAGTCGAAGGTCAGCGAGGTTGGCT
GTGTGCTATGGACGTCGGTGCTCCTTGGTTCCGTGCTTCTATGGGTGTTGCCTCAACAGTATTGATGTGC
CTGCAGAAAGGTTGACTAGAGTTATCAACAAGTTTGTACAAAAAAGCTGAACGAGAAACGTAAAATGATA
TAAATATCAATATATTAAATTAGATTTTGCATAAAAAACAGACTACATAATACTGTAAAACACAACATAT
CCAGTCACTATGGCGGCCCCTCGAGGGGCCGCATTAGGCACCCCAGGCTTTACACTTTATGCTTCCGGCT
CGTATAATGTGTGGATTTTGAGTTAGGATCCGTCGAGATTTTCAGGAGCTAAGGAAGCTAAAATGGAGAA
AAAAATCACTGGATATACCACCGTTGATATATCCCAATGGCATCGTAAAGAACATTTTGAGGCATTTCAG
TCAGTTGCTCAATGTACCTATAACCAGACCGTTCAGCTGGATATTACGGCCTTTTTAAAGACCGTAAAGA
AAAATAAGCACAAGTTTTATCCGGCCTTTATTCACATTCTTGCCCGCCTGATGAATGCTCATCCGGAATT
CCGTATGGCAATGAAAGACGGTGAGCTGGTGATATGGGATAGTGTTCACCCTTGTTACACCGTTTTCCAT
GAGCAAACTGAAACGTTTTCATCGCTCTGGAGTGAATACCACGACGATTTCCGGCAGTTTCTACACATAT
ATTCGCAAGATGTGGCGTGTTACGGTGAAAACCTGGCCTATTTCCCTAAAGGGTTTATTGAGAATATGTT
TTTCGTCTCAGCCAATCCCTGGGTGAGTTTCACCAGTTTTGATTTAAACGTGGCCAATATGGACAACTTC
TTCGCCCCCGTTTTCACCATGGGCAAATATTATACGCAAGGCGACAAGGTGCTGATGCCGCTGGCGATTC
AGGTTCATCATGCCGTCTGTGATGGCTTCCATGTCGGCAGAATGCTTAATGAATTACAACAGTACTGCGA
TGAGTGGCAGGGCGGGGCGTAAAGATCTGGATCCGGCTTACTAAAAGCCAGATAACAGTATGCGTATTTG
CGCGCTGATTTTTGCGGTATAAGAATATATACTGATATGTATACCCGAAGTATGTCAAAAAGAGGTGTGC
TATGAAGCAGCGTATTACAGTGACAGTTGACAGCGACAGCTATCAGTTGCTCAAGGCATATATGATGTCA
ATATCTCCGGTCTGGTAAGCACAACCATGCAGAATGAAGCCCGTCGTCTGCGTGCCGAACGCTGGAAAGC
GGAAAATCAGGAAGGGATGGCTGAGGTCGCCCGGTTTATTGAAATGAACGGCTCTTTTGCTGACGAGAAC
AGGGACTGGTGAAATGCAGTTTAAGGTTTACACCTATAAAAGAGAGAGCCGTTATCGTCTGTTTGTGGAT
GTACAGAGTGATATTATTGACACGCCCGGGCGACGGATGGTGATCCCCCTGGCCAGTGCACGTCTGCTGT
CAGATAAAGTCTCCCGTGAACTTTACCCGGTGGTGCATATCGGGGATGAAAGCTGGCGCATGATGACCAC
CGATATGGCCAGTGTGCCGGTCTCCGTTATCGGGGAAGAAGTGGCTGATCTCAGCCACCGCGAAAATGAC
ATCAAAAACGCCATTAACCTGATGTTCTGGGGAATATAAATGTCAGGCTCCCTTATACACAGCCAGTCTG
CAGGTCGACCATAGTGACTGGATATGTTGTGTTTTACAGTATTATGTAGTCTGTTTTTTATGCAAAATCT
AATTTAATATATTGATATTTATATCATTTTACGTTTCTCGTTCAACTTTCTTGTACAAAGTGGTTGATAA
CAGCGACTACAAAGACCATGACGGTGATTATAAAGATCATGACATCGACTACAAGGATGACGATGACAAG
TAGAGCTCGAATTTCCCCGATCGTTCAAACATTTGGCAATAAAGTTTCTTAAGATTGAATCCTGTTGCCG
GTCTTGCGATGATTATCATATAATTTCTGTTGAATTACGTTAAGCATGTAATAATTAACATGTAATGCAT
GACGTTATTTATGAGATGGGTTTTTATGATTAGAGTCCCGCAATTATACATTTAATACGCGATAGAAAAC
AAAATATAGCGCGCAAACTAGGATAAATTATCGCGCGCGGTGTCATCTATGTTACTAGATCGGGAATTGG
TTCCGGAACCAATTCGTAATCATGGTCATAGCTGTTTCCTGTGTGAAATTGTTATCCGCTCACAATTCCA
CACAACATACGAGCCGGAAGCATAAAGTGTAAAGCCTGGGGTGCCTAATGAGTGAGCTAACTCACATTAG
GCTGAATTAGGCGCGCCTATTTCTGAATTCAACACATTGCGGACGTTTTTAATGTACTGAATTAACGCCG
AATTAATTCGGGGGATCTGGATTTTAGTACTGGATTTTGGTTTTAGGAATTAGAAATTTTATTGATAGAA
GTATTTTACAAATACAAATACATACTAAGGGTTTCTTATATGCTCAACACATGAGCGAAACCCTATAGGA
ACCCTAATTCCCTTATCTGGGAACTACTCACACATTATTATGGAGAAACTCGAGCTTGTCGATCGACAGA
TCCCGGTCGGCATCTACTCTATTTCTTTGCCCTCGGACGAGTGCTGGGGCGTCGGTTTCCACTATCGGCG
AGTACTTCTACACAGCCATCGGTCCAGACGGCCGCGCTTCTGCGGGCGATTTGTGTACGCCCGACAGTCC
CGGCTCCGGATCGGACGATTGCGTCGCATCGACCCTGCGCCCAAGCTGCATCATCGAAATTGCCGTCAAC
CAAGCTCTGATAGAGTTGGTCAAGACCAATGCGGAGCATATACGCCCGGAGTCGTGGCGATCCTGCAAGC
TCCGGATGCCTCCGCTCGAAGTAGCGCGTCTGCTGCTCCATACAAGCCAACCACGGCCTCCAGAAGAAGA
TGTTGGCGACCTCGTATTGGGAATCCCCGAACATCGCCTCGCTCCAGTCAATGACCGCTGTTATGCGGCC
ATTGTCCGTCAGGACATTGTTGGAGCCGAAATCCGCGTGCACGAGGTGCCGGACTTCGGGGCAGTCCTCG
GCCCAAAGCATCAGCTCATCGAGAGCCTGCGCGACGGACGCACTGACGGTGTCGTCCATCACAGTTTGCC
AGTGATACACATGGGGATCAGCAATCGCGCATATGAAATCACGCCATGTAGTGTATTGACCGATTCCTTG
CGGTCCGAATGGGCCGAACCCGCTCGTCTGGCTAAGATCGGCCGCAGCGATCGCATCCATAGCCTCCGCG
ACCGGTTGTAGAACAGCGGGCAGTTCGGTTTCAGGCAGGTCTTGCAACGTGACACCCTGTGAACGGCGGG
AGATGCAATAGGTCAGGCTCTCGCTAAACTCCCCAATGTCAAGCACTTCCGGAATCGGGAGCGCGGCCGA
TGCAAAGTGCCGATAAACATAACGATCTTTGTAGAAACCATCGGCGCAGCTATTTACCCGCAGGACATAT
CCACGCCCTCCTACATCGAAGCTGAAAGCACGAGATTCTTCGCCCTCCGAGAGCTGCATCAGGTCGGAGA
CGCTGTCGAACTTTTCGATCAGAAACTTCTCGACAGACGTCGCGGTGAGTTCAGGCTTTTTCATATCTCA
TTGCCCCCCGGATCTGCGAAAGCTCGAGAGAGATAGATTTGTAGAGAGAGACTGGTGATTTCAGCGTGTC
CTCTCCAAATGAAATGAACTTCCTTATATAGAGGAAGGTCTTGCGAAGGATAGTGGGATTGTGCGTCATC
CCTTACGTCAGTGGAGATATCACATCAATCCACTTGCTTTGAAGACGTGGTTGGAACGTCTTCTTTTTCC
ACGATGCTCCTCGTGGGTGGGGGTCCATCTTTGGGACCACTGTCGGCAGAGGCATCTTGAACGATAGCCT
TTCCTTTATCGCAATGATGGCATTTGTAGGTGCCACCTTCCTTTTCTACTGTCCTTTTGATGAAGTGACA
GATAGCTGGGCAATGGAATCCGAGGAGGTTTCCCGATATTACCCTTTGTTGAAAAGTCTCAATAGCCCTT
TGGTCTTCTGAGACTGTATCTTTGATATTCTTGGAGTAGACGAGAGTGTCGTGCTCCACCATGTTCACAT
CAATCCACTTGCTTTGAAGACGTGGTTGGAACGTCTTCTTTTTCCACGATGCTCCTCGTGGGTGGGGGTC
CATCTTTGGGACCACTGTCGGCAGAGGCATCTTGAACGATAGCCTTTCCTTTATCGCAATGATGGCATTT
GTAGGTGCCACCTTCCTTTTCTACTGTCCTTTTGATGAAGTGACAGATAGCTGGGCAATGGAATCCGAGG
AGGTTTCCCGATATTACCCTTTGTTGAAAAGTCTCAATAGCCCTTTGGTCTTCTGAGACTGTATCTTTGA
TATTCTTGGAGTAGACGAGAGTGTCGTGCTCCACCATGTTGGCAAGCTGCTCTAGCCAATACGCAAACCG
AATTCAGAAATAAATTCAGCCTAATTCGGCGTTAATTCAGTACATTAAAAACGTCCGCAATGTGTTATTA
AGTTGTCTAAGCGTCAATTTGTTTACACCACAATATATCCTGCCACCAGCCAGCCAACAGCTCCCCGACC
GGCAGCTCGGCACAAAATCACCACTCGATACAGGCAGCCCATCAGTCCGGGACGGCGTCAGCGGGAGAGC
CGTTGTAAGGCGGCAGACTTTGCTCATGTTACCGATGCTATTCGGAAGAACGGCAACTAAGCTGCCGGGT
TTGAAACACGGATGATCTCGCGGAGGGTAGCATGTTGATTGTAACGATGACAGAGCGTTGCTGCCTGTGA
TCAATTCGGGCACGAACCCAGTGGACATAAGCCTGTTCGGTTCGTAAGCTGTAATGCAAGTAGCGTATGC
GCTCACGCAACTGGTCCAGAACCTTGACCGAACGCAGCGGTGGTAACGGCGCAGTGGCGGTTTTCATGGC
TTGTTATGACTGTTTTTTTGGGGTACAGTCTATGCCTCGGGCATCCAAGCAGCAAGCGCGTTACGCCGTG
GGTCGATGTTTGATGTTATGGAGCAGCAACGATGTTACGCAGCAGGGCAGTCGCCCTAAAACAAAGTTAA
ACATCATGGGGGAAGCGGTGATCGCCGAAGTATCGACTCAACTATCAGAGGTAGTTGGCGTCATCGAGCG
CCATCTCGAACCGACGTTGCTGGCCGTACATTTGTACGGCTCCGCAGTGGATGGCGGCCTGAAGCCACAC
AGTGATATTGATTTGCTGGTTACGGTGACCGTAAGGCTTGATGAAACAACGCGGCGAGCTTTGATCAACG
ACCTTTTGGAAACTTCGGCTTCCCCTGGAGAGAGCGAGATTCTCCGCGCTGTAGAAGTCACCATTGTTGT
GCACGACGACATCATTCCGTGGCGTTATCCAGCTAAGCGCGAACTGCAATTTGGAGAATGGCAGCGCAAT
GACATTCTTGCAGGTATCTTCGAGCCAGCCACGATCGACATTGATCTGGCTATCTTGCTGACAAAAGCAA
GAGAACATAGCGTTGCCTTGGTAGGTCCAGCGGCGGAGGAACTCTTTGATCCGGTTCCTGAACAGGATCT
ATTTGAGGCGCTAAATGAAACCTTAACGCTATGGAACTCGCCGCCCGACTGGGCTGGCGATGAGCGAAAT
GTAGTGCTTACGTTGTCCCGCATTTGGTACAGCGCAGTAACCGGCAAAATCGCGCCGAAGGATGTCGCTG
CCGACTGGGCAATGGAGCGCCTGCCGGCCCAGTATCAGCCCGTCATACTTGAAGCTAGACAGGCTTATCT
TGGACAAGAAGAAGATCGCTTGGCCTCGCGCGCAGATCAGTTGGAAGAATTTGTCCACTACGTGAAAGGC
GAGATCACCAAGGTAGTCGGCAAATAATGTCTAGCTAGAAATTCGTTCAAGCCGACGCCGCTTCGCGGCG
CGGCTTAACTCAAGCGTTAGATGCACTAAGCACATAATTGCTCACAGCCAAACTATCAGGTCAAGTCTGC
TTTTATTATTTTTAAGCGTGCATAATAAGCCCTACACAAATTGGGAGATATATCATGCATGACCAAAATC
CCTTAACGTGAGTTTTCGTTCCACTGAGCGTCAGACCCCGTAGAAAAGATCAAAGGATCTTCTTGAGATC
CTTTTTTTCTGCGCGTAATCTGCTGCTTGCAAACAAAAAAACCACCGCTACCAGCGGTGGTTTGTTTGCC
GGATCAAGAGCTACCAACTCTTTTTCCGAAGGTAACTGGCTTCAGCAGAGCGCAGATACCAAATACTGTC
CTTCTAGTGTAGCCGTAGTTAGGCCACCACTTCAAGAACTCTGTAGCACCGCCTACATACCTCGCTCTGC
TAATCCTGTTACCAGTGGCTGCTGCCAGTGGCGATAAGTCGTGTCTTACCGGGTTGGACTCAAGACGATA
GTTACCGGATAAGGCGCAGCGGTCGGGCTGAACGGGGGGTTCGTGCACACAGCCCAGCTTGGAGCGAACG
ACCTACACCGAACTGAGATACCTACAGCGTGAGCTATGAGAAAGCGCCACGCTTCCCGAAGGGAGAAAGG
CGGACAGGTATCCGGTAAGCGGCAGGGTCGGAACAGGAGAGCGCACGAGGGAGCTTCCAGGGGGAAACGC
CTGGTATCTTTATAGTCCTGTCGGGTTTCGCCACCTCTGACTTGAGCGTCGATTTTTGTGATGCTCGTCA
GGGGGGCGGAGCCTATGGAAAAACGCCAGCAACGCGGCCTTTTTACGGTTCCTGGCCTTTTGCTGGCCTT
TTGCTCACATGTTCTTTCCTGCGTTATCCCCTGATTCTGTGGATAACCGTATTACCGCCTTTGAGTGAGC
TGATACCGCTCGCCGCAGCCGAACGACCGAGCGCAGCGAGTCAGTGAGCGAGGAAGCGGAAGAGCGCCTG
ATGCGGTATTTTCTCCTTACGCATCTGTGCGGTATTTCACACCGCATATGGTGCACTCTCAGTACAATCT
GCTCTGATGCCGCATAGTTAAGCCAGTATACACTCCGCTATCGCTACGTGACTGGGTCATGGCTGCGCCC
CGACACCCGCCAACACCCGCTGACGCGCCCTGACGGGCTTGTCTGCTCCCGGCATCCGCTTACAGACAAG
CTGTGACCGTCTCCGGGAGCTGCATGTGTCAGAGGTTTTCACCGTCATCACCGAAACGCGCGAGGCAGGG
TGCCTTGATGTGGGCGCCGGCGGTCGAGTGGCGACGGCGCGGCTTGTCCGCGCCCTGGTAGATTGCCTGG
CCGTAGGCCAGCCATTTTTGAGCGGCCAGCGGCCGCGATAGGCCGACGCGAAGCGGCGGGGCGTAGGGAG
CGCAGCGACCGAAGGGTAGGCGCTTTTTGCAGCTCTTCGGCTGTGCGCTGGCCAGACAGTTATGCACAGG
CCAGGCGGGTTTTAAGAGTTTTAATAAGTTTTAAAGAGTTTTAGGCGGAAAAATCGCCTTTTTTCTCTTT
TATATCAGTCACTTACATGTGTGACCGGTTCCCAATGTACGGCTTTGGGTTCCCAATGTACGGGTTCCGG
TTCCCAATGTACGGCTTTGGGTTCCCAATGTACGTGCTATCCACAGGAAAGAGACCTTTTCGACCTTTTT
CCCCTGCTAGGGCAATTTGCCCTAGCATCTGCTCCGTACATTAGGAACCGGCGGATGCTTCGCCCTCGAT
CAGGTTGCGGTAGCGCATGACTAGGATCGGGCCAGCCTGCCCCGCCTCCTCCTTCAAATCGTACTCCGGC
AGGTCATTTGACCCGATCAGCTTGCGCACGGTGAAACAGAACTTCTTGAACTCTCCGGCGCTGCCACTGC
GTTCGTAGATCGTCTTGAACAACCATCTGGCTTCTGCCTTGCCTGCGGCGCGGCGTGCCAGGCGGTAGAG
AAAACGGCCGATGCCGGGATCGATCAAAAAGTAATCGGGGTGAACCGTCAGCACGTCCGGGTTCTTGCCT
TCTGTGATCTCGCGGTACATCCAATCAGCTAGCTCGATCTCGATGTACTCCGGCCGCCCGGTTTCGCTCT
TTACGATCTTGTAGCGGCTAATCAAGGCTTCACCCTCGGATACCGTCACCAGGCGGCCGTTCTTGGCCTT
CTTCGTACGCTGCATGGCAACGTGCGTGGTGTTTAACCGAATGCAGGTTTCTACCAGGTCGTCTTTCTGC
TTTCCGCCATCGGCTCGCCGGCAGAACTTGAGTACGTCCGCAACGTGTGGACGGAACACGCGGCCGGGCT
TGTCTCCCTTCCCTTCCCGGTATCGGTTCATGGATTCGGTTAGATGGGAAACCGCCATCAGTACCAGGTC
GTAATCCCACACACTGGCCATGCCGGCCGGCCCTGCGGAAACCTCTACGTGCCCGTCTGGAAGCTCGTAG
CGGATCACCTCGCCAGCTCGTCGGTCACGCTTCGACAGACGGAAAACGGCCACGTCCATGATGCTGCGAC
TATCGCGGGTGCCCACGTCATAGAGCATCGGAACGAAAAAATCTGGTTGCTCGTCGCCCTTGGGCGGCTT
CCTAATCGACGGCGCACCGGCTGCCGGCGGTTGCCGGGATTCTTTGCGGATTCGATCAGCGGCCGCTTGC
CACGATTCACCGGGGCGTGCTTCTGCCTCGATGCGTTGCCGCTGGGCGGCCTGCGCGGCCTTCAACTTCT
CCACCAGGTCATCACCCAGCGCCGCGCCGATTTGTACCGGGCCGGATGGTTTGCGACCGCTCACGCCGAT
TCCTCGGGCTTGGGGGTTCCAGTGCCATTGCAGGGCCGGCAGACAACCCAGCCGCTTACGCCTGGCCAAC
CGCCCGTTCCTCCACACATGGGGCATTCCACGGCGTCGGTGCCTGGTTGTTCTTGATTTTCCATGCCGCC
TCCTTTAGCCGCTAAAATTCATCTACTCATTTATTCATTTGCTCATTTACTCTGGTAGCTGCGCGATGTA
TTCAGATAGCAGCTCGGTAATGGTCTTGCCTTGGCGTACCGCGTACATCTTCAGCTTGGTGTGATCCTCC
GCCGGCAACTGAAAGTTGACCCGCTTCATGGCTGGCGTGTCTGCCAGGCTGGCCAACGTTGCAGCCTTGC
TGCTGCGTGCGCTCGGACGGCCGGCACTTAGCGTGTTTGTGCTTTTGCTCATTTTCTCTTTACCTCATTA
ACTCAAATGAGTTTTGATTTAATTTCAGCGGCCAGCGCCTGGACCTCGCGGGCAGCGTCGCCCTCGGGTT
CTGATTCAAGAACGGTTGTGCCGGCGGCGGCAGTGCCTGGGTAGCTCACGCGCTGCGTGATACGGGACTC
AAGAATGGGCAGCTCGTACCCGGCCAGCGCCTCGGCAACCTCACCGCCGATGCGCGTGCCTTTGATCGCC
CGCGACACGACAAAGGCCGCTTGTAGCCTTCCATCCGTGACCTCAATGCGCTGCTTAACCAGCTCCACCA
GGTCGGCGGTGGCCCATATGTCGTAAGGGCTTGGCTGCACCGGAATCAGCACGAAGTCGGCTGCCTTGAT
CGCGGACACAGCCAAGTCCGCCGCCTGGGGCGCTCCGTCGATCACTACGAAGTCGCGCCGGCCGATGGCC
TTCACGTCGCGGTCAATCGTCGGGCGGTCGATGCCGACAACGGTTAGCGGTTGATCTTCCCGCACGGCCG
CCCAATCGCGGGCACTGCCCTGGGGATCGGAATCGACTAACAGAACATCGGCCCCGGCGAGTTGCAGGGC
GCGGGCTAGATGGGTTGCGATGGTCGTCTTGCCTGACCCGCCTTTCTGGTTAAGTACAGCGATAACCTTC
ATGCGTTCCCCTTGCGTATTTGTTTATTTACTCATCGCATCATATACGCAGCGACCGCATGACGCAAGCT
GTTTTACTCAAATACACATCACCTTTTTAGACGGCGGCGCTCGGTTTCTTCAGCGGCCAAGCTGGCCGGC
CAGGCCGCCAGCTTGGCATCAGACAAACCGGCCAGGATTTCATGCAGCCGCACGGTTGAGACGTGCGCGG
GCGGCTCGAACACGTACCCGGCCGCGATCATCTCCGCCTCGATCTCTTCGGTAATGAAAAACGGTTCGTC
CTGGCCGTCCTGGTGCGGTTTCATGCTTGTTCCTCTTGGCGTTCATTCTCGGCGGCCGCCAGGGCGTCGG
CCTCGGTCAATGCGTCCTCACGGAAGGCACCGCGCCGCCTGGCCTCGGTGGGCGTCACTTCCTCGCTGCG
CTCAAGTGCGCGGTACAGGGTCGAGCGATGCACGCCAAGCAGTGCAGCCGCCTCTTTCACGGTGCGGCCT
TCCTGGTCGATCAGCTCGCGGGCGTGCGCGATCTGTGCCGGGGTGAGGGTAGGGCGGGGGCCAAACTTCA
CGCCTCGGGCCTTGGCGGCCTCGCGCCCGCTCCGGGTGCGGTCGATGATTAGGGAACGCTCGAACTCGGC
AATGCCGGCGAACACGGTCAACACCATGCGGCCGGCCGGCGTGGTGGTGTCGGCCCACGGCTCTGCCAGG
CTACGCAGGCCCGCGCCGGCCTCCTGGATGCGCTCGGCAATGTCCAGTAGGTCGCGGGTGCTGCGGGCCA
GGCGGTCTAGCCTGGTCACTGTCACAACGTCGCCAGGGCGTAGGTGGTCAAGCATCCTGGCCAGCTCCGG
GCGGTCGCGCCTGGTGCCGGTGATCTTCTCGGAAAACAGCTTGGTGCAGCCGGCCGCGTGCAGTTCGGCC
CGTTGGTTGGTCAAGTCCTGGTCGTCGGTGCTGACGCGGGCATAGCCCAGCAGGCCAGCGGCGGCGCTCT
TGTTCATGGCGTAATGTCTCCGGTTCTAGTCGCAAGTATTCTACTTTATGCGACTAAAACACGCGACAAG
AAAACGCCAGGAAAAGGGCAGGGCGGCAGCCTGTCGCGTAACTTAGGACTTGTGCGACATGTCGTTTTCA
GAAGACGGCTGCACTGAACGTCAGAAGCCGACTGCACTATAGCAGCGGAGGGGTTGGATCAAAGTACTTT
GATCCCGAGGGGAACCCTGTGGTTGGCATGCACATACAAATGGACGAACGGATAAACCT
Features (pLannotate 1.2.2; 28 found; start..end, strand, type, name):
     54..78      -  misc_feature   RB T-DNA repeat: right border repeat from nopaline C58 T-DNA
    144..298     -  CDS            lacZα (fragment): LacZα fragment of β-galactosidase; lacZ fragment
   2058..2182    +  protein_bind   attR1: mutant version of attR; recombination site for the Gateway® LR reaction LR Clonase™
   2219..2249    +  promoter       lac UV5 promoter: E. coli lac promoter with an "up" mutation
   2273..2302    +  promoter       cat promoter (fragment): promoter of the E. coli cat gene encoding chloramphenicol acetyltransferase
   2303..2962    +  CDS            CmR: chloramphenicol acetyltransferase; cat; confers resistance to chloramphenicol
   3141..3299    +  CDS            ccdA (fragment): CCDA_ECO57 - Also known as H, letA. Experimental evidence at protein level: Swiss-Prot protein existence level 1. Antitoxin component of a type II toxin-antitoxin (TA) system which inhibits the post-segregational killing (PSK) of plasmid-free cells, also referred to as a plasmid addiction system. Binds to and blocks the activity of CcdB; will also remove bound CcdB protein from the CcdB-GyrA complex by forming a CcdA-CcdB complex, a process termed rejuvenation. Functions as a transcriptional corepressor for the ccdAB operon, repression also requires CcdB (By similarity). From Escherichia coli
   3304..3606    +  CDS            ccdB: CCDB_ECOLI - Also known as G, letB, letD. Experimental evidence at protein level: Swiss-Prot protein existence level 1. Toxic component of a type II toxin-antitoxin (TA) system, functioning in plasmid maintainence. Responsible for the post- segregational killing (PSK) of plasmid-free cells, also referred to as a plasmid addiction system. Half-life of over 2 hours. Cell killing by CcdB is accompanied by filamentation, defects in chromosome and plasmid segregation, defects in cell division, formation of anucleate cells, decreased DNA synthesis and plasmid loss. Interferes with the activity of DN
   3650..3774    -  protein_bind   attR2: mutant version of attR; recombination site for the Gateway® LR reaction LR Clonase™
   3785..3850    +  CDS            3xFLAG: three tandem FLAG® epitope tags, followed by an enterokinase cleavage site
   3869..4121    +  terminator     NOS terminator: nopaline synthase terminator and poly(A) signal
   4177..4199    -  protein_bind   lac operator (fragment): The lac repressor binds to the lac operator to inhibit transcription in E. coli. This inhibition can be relieved by adding lactose or isopropyl-β-D-thiogalactopyranoside (IPTG). lac repressor encoded by lacI
   4203..4233    -  promoter       lac promoter: promoter for the E. coli lac operon
   4248..4269    -  protein_bind   CAP binding site: CAP binding activates transcription in the presence of cAMP. E. coli catabolite activator protein
   4354..4528    -  polyA_signal   CaMV poly(A) signal: cauliflower mosaic virus polyadenylation signal
   4569..5594    -  CDS            HygR: hygromycin B phosphotransferase confers resistance to hygromycin
   5661..6336    -  promoter       CaMV 35S promoter (enhanced): cauliflower mosaic virus 35S promoter with a duplicated enhancer region
   6531..6555    -  misc_feature   LB T-DNA repeat: left border repeat from nopaline C58 T-DNA
   6814..6837    +  promoter       Pc promoter (fragment): intI1 (promoter lies within the coding sequence); class 1 integron promoter
   7013..7069    +  CDS            GmR (fragment): gentamycin acetyltransferase; aacC1; confers resistance to gentamycin
   7080..7867    +  CDS            SmR (fragment): aminoglycoside adenylyltransferase (Murphy, 1985); aadA; confers resistance to spectinomycin and streptomycin
   8113..8701    +  rep_origin     ori: high-copy-number ColE1/pMB1/pBR322/pUC origin of replication
   8887..9027    -  misc_feature   bom: basis of mobility region from pBR322
   9129..9168    -  CDS            rop (fragment): Rop protein, which maintains plasmids at low copy number; rop
   9371..9565    -  rep_origin     pVS1 oriV: origin of replication for the Pseudomonas plasmid pVS1 (Heeb et al., 2000)
   9631..10704   -  CDS            pVS1 RepA: replication protein from the Pseudomonas plasmid pVS1 (Heeb et al., 2000)
  11133..11762   -  CDS            pVS1 StaA: stability protein from the Pseudomonas plasmid pVS1 (Heeb et al., 2000)
  12322..12723   -  CDS            Y4CG_SINFN (fragment): Protein inferred from homology: Swiss-Prot protein existence level 3. From Sinorhizobium fredii (strain NBRC 101917 / NGR234).
