[The description below was written by a language model from this plasmid's Addgene catalogue record and pLannotate feature annotations shown in this document.]
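Description:
pMpGWB110 is an empty Gateway destination binary vector for Agrobacterium-mediated plant transformation, built on the pMpGWB100 backbone and designed primarily for the liverwort Marchantia polymorpha, though it is described as usable in other plants as well. The backbone outside the T-DNA carries a high-copy ColE1/pUC-type origin with the bom mobilisation region for propagation in E. coli. It also carries the pVS1 oriV, RepA and StaA functions that support replication and stable maintenance in Agrobacterium. Bacterial selection is by spectinomycin through an aadA (SmR) gene. The unrecombined vector additionally confers chloramphenicol resistance from the Gateway cassette, and because it contains ccdB it is grown in the ccdB-tolerant strain DB3.1.

Between the nopaline-type right and left border repeats lie two units. The first is the expression unit: according to the catalogue, the MpEF1alpha promoter sits upstream of the Gateway cassette. The automated annotation does not label this promoter, but it leaves an unannotated stretch ahead of attR1 where the promoter would be expected. The cassette itself runs attR1, CmR, ccdB, attR2, and is followed by a 3xFLAG coding sequence and the NOS terminator. An LR reaction with an entry clone replaces the CmR/ccdB segment with the gene of interest, with ccdB counter-selecting non-recombinants. An open reading frame supplied in frame and without a stop codon is therefore expressed from the MpEF1alpha promoter as a C-terminally 3xFLAG-tagged protein. The second unit, in the opposite orientation, is a hygromycin phosphotransferase gene driven by an enhanced CaMV 35S promoter with the CaMV poly(A) signal, which allows selection of transformed plants. The vector belongs to a series offering four different plant selection markers and suits the expression, detection or immunopurification of tagged proteins in transgenic plants.
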