Addgene plasmid #68564: pMpGWB110
Purpose: (Empty Backbone) Gateway binary vector designed for transgenic research with Marchantia polymorpha as well as other plants
Depositing lab: Takayuki Kohchi. Depositing organization: Kyoto University, Graduate School of Biostudies. Publication: Development of Gateway Binary Vector Series with Four Different Selection Markers for the Liverwort Marchantia polymorpha. Ishizaki K, Nishihama R, Ueda M, Inoue K, Ishida S, Nishimura Y, Shikanai T, Kohchi T. PLoS One. 2015 Sep 25;10(9):e0138876. doi: 10.1371/journal.pone.0138876. eCollection 2015. PONE-D-15-25288 PubMed 26406247.
Backbone
  Vector backbone: pMpGWB100
  Backbone manufacturer: Kohchi Lab., Kyoto University
  Backbone size (bp): 9502
  Modifications to backbone: MpEF1alpha promoter and 3xFLAG coding sequence are cloned upstream and downstream of the Gateway cassette, respectively.
  Vector type: Plant Expression
  Promoter: MpEF1alpha promoter
  Selectable markers: Hygromycin
  Tag / fusion protein: 3xFLAG (C terminal on insert)
Growth in bacteria
  Bacterial resistance: Chloramphenicol and Spectinomycin, 25 & 50 μg/mL
  Growth temperature: 37°C
  Growth strain: DB3.1
  Copy number: High Copy
Gene/Insert
  Cloning method: Gateway Cloning
Resource information
  A portion of this plasmid was derived from a plasmid made by: The Gateway cassette was provided by Tsuyoshi Nakagawa at Shimane University, Japan.
Terms and licenses: Academic/Nonprofit Terms; Industry Terms: Not Available to Industry
How to cite: pMpGWB110 was a gift from Takayuki Kohchi (Addgene plasmid # 68564 ; http://n2t.net/addgene:68564 ; RRID:Addgene_68564)
