>Addgene plasmid #68564 | pMpGWB110 | addgene partial sequence | sequence record 127818 | CAT-R 5'-GCAACTGACTGAAATGCCTC-3'
GGTGGTATATCCAGTGATTTTTTTCTCCATTTTAGCTTCCTTAGCTCCTGAAAATCTCGACGGATCCTAA
CTCAAAATCCACACATTATACGAGCCGGAAGCATAAAGTGTAAAGCCTGGGGTGCCTAATGCGGCCCCTC
GAGGGGCCGCCATAGTGACTGGATATGTTGTGTTTTACAGTATTATGTAGNCTGTTTTTTATGCAAAATC
TAATTTAATATATTGATATTTATATCATTTTACGTTTCTCGTTCAGCTTTTTTGTA
