>Addgene plasmid #68564 | pMpGWB110 | addgene partial sequence | sequence record 127820 | ccdB-Fwd 5'-GCATGATGACCACCGATATG-3'
GGGGAATATAAATGTCAGGCTCCCTTATACACAGCCAGTCTGCAGGTCGACCATAGTGACTGGATATGTT
GTGTTTTACAGTATTATGTAGTCTGTTTTTTATGCAAAATCTAATTTAATATATTGATATTTATATCATT
TTACGTTTCTCGTTCAACTTTCTTGTACAAAGTGGTTGATAACAGCGACTACAAAGACCATGACGGTGAT
TATAAAGATCATGACATCGACTACAAGGATGACGATGACAAGTAGAGCTCGAATTTCCCCGATCGTTCAA
ACATTTGGCA
