>Addgene plasmid #68564 | pMpGWB110 | addgene partial sequence | sequence record 129014 | M13pUC-Fwd 5'-CCCAGTCACGACGTTGTAAAACG-3'
TCCCAGTTAAATGCATTATTTTAACAATATTTGTATCTCAAATTTTCAAAATCATATCAAATTTGCAGAT
CTTGATGATGATTCACAACTCTGTCTTCGATTTTTGATTGTTAACGGGTATCGATATTTGGGTAACTTAA
AAAGAATTTGCTAAAGATCTTAAAAAACAGATTAAAAAAACCTTTCAAAATAGCTAATCCTTTAAATCCG
TTTCACAATATAATGCTCATTGATGATAATCGAAAAGATTCCATTTTAAAGTGCATATAAATTGCTTAAT
TATCTCTTTCTGTCTCGTAATATTTTGTTCTCTCCTATTGGATCGGACCCGCATCTTCTCGATCAGTTCA
CTATACTAATATTTGGTCAACTTCAAGAGAGATTAGAACTTCGTTCTCCAAAGTGTAAAGGCCGACAAGC
AGAAAAGGAAACTTCAATCAGAAGCCTTCTAGGTTTTCCCGCGTCCCAAAAAAGCGAAGGGAGGACGGGG
AGGACGGTGAGGCCAGAAGAAGAAAG
